Addgene plasmid #68927: pAT794
Purpose: NanoLuc expressed constiutively from PAM4 and GH022 RBS, pNBU2 backbone, AmpR
Depositing lab: Timothy Lu & Christopher Voigt. Depositing organization: Massachusetts Institute of Technology. Publication: Programming a Human Commensal Bacterium, Bacteroides thetaiotaomicron, to Sense and Respond to Stimuli in the Murine Gut Microbiota. Mimee M, Tucker AC, Voigt CA, Lu TK. Cell Syst. 2015 Jul 29;1(1):62-71. doi: 10.1016/j.cels.2015.06.001. PubMed 26918244.
Backbone
  Vector backbone: pNBU2
  Total vector size (bp): 5787
  Vector type: Bacterial Expression
  Selectable markers: Erythromycin in Bacteroides
Growth in bacteria
  Bacterial resistance: Ampicillin, 100 μg/mL
  Growth temperature: 37°C
  Growth strain: Pir1
  Copy number: Low Copy
Gene/Insert
  Gene/Insert name: NanoLuc
  Insert size (bp): 516
Terms and licenses: Academic/Nonprofit Terms; Industry Terms: Not Available to Industry
How to cite: pAT794 was a gift from Timothy Lu & Christopher Voigt (Addgene plasmid # 68927 ; http://n2t.net/addgene:68927 ; RRID:Addgene_68927)
