[The description below was written by a language model from this plasmid's Addgene catalogue record and pLannotate feature annotations shown in this document.]
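Description:
pAT794 is a 5,787 bp bacterial expression plasmid built on the pNBU2 backbone, a shuttle-type vector designed for moving genetic cargo from E. coli into Bacteroides species. It is maintained in E. coli at low copy through the R6K γ origin, which only functions when the host supplies the pi initiator protein. This explains the use of a pir-carrying strain for propagation, and it means the plasmid cannot replicate autonomously in hosts lacking pi. Selection in E. coli is by ampicillin via the β-lactamase gene. An erm-family rRNA methyltransferase gene (annotated by homology as ermC') provides the erythromycin selection listed for Bacteroides. An incP oriT with an adjacent traJ fragment allows conjugative mobilisation from a suitable donor strain into the recipient. pNBU2 vectors are generally known to integrate into the Bacteroides chromosome through an NBU2 integrase, but no integrase or attachment site appears in the automated feature table. That table leaves a substantial stretch at the start of the sequence unannotated.

The payload is NanoLuc, a 516 bp engineered luciferase derived from the catalytic subunit of the Oplophorus gracilirostris (deep-sea shrimp) luciferase, which is how the annotation tool identifies it. According to the record, it is expressed constitutively from the PAM4 promoter combined with the GH022 ribosome binding site. Neither element is annotated individually, though they presumably lie in the region between the multiple cloning site fragment and the luciferase coding sequence. The construct comes from work on programming the human gut commensal Bacteroides thetaiotaomicron. It serves as a luminescent reporter for quantifying the expression strength of this particular promoter–RBS combination within a genetic parts set for that organism.
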