Features (pLannotate 1.2.2; 8 found; start..end, strand, type, name):
   1839..2567    -  CDS            ermC': ERM_BACIU - Experimental evidence at protein level: Swiss-Prot protein existence level 1. This protein produces a dimethylation of the adenine residue at position 2085 in 23S rRNA, resulting in reduced affinity between ribosomes and macrolide-lincosamide-streptogramin B antibiotics. From Bacillus subtilis.
   3038..3054    +  promoter       AmpR promoter (fragment): bla
   3055..3915    +  CDS            AmpR: β-lactamase; bla; confers resistance to ampicillin, carbenicillin, and related antibiotics
   3968..4013    -  CDS            traJ (fragment): oriT-recognizing protein; traJ
   4046..4155    -  oriT           oriT: incP origin of transfer
   4326..4714    +  rep_origin     R6K γ ori: γ replication origin from E. coli plasmid R6K; requires the R6K initiator protein pi for replication
   4726..4747    +  misc_feature   MCS (fragment): pBluescript multiple cloning site
   5064..5588    +  CDS            LUCI_OPLGR (fragment): Experimental evidence at protein level: Swiss-Prot protein existence level 1. Catalytic subunit of oplophorus-luciferin 2-monooxygenase. Oxidoreductase that converts coelenterazine (the oplophorus luciferin) to coelenteramide under emission of blue light with a maximum at 454 nm. Is also active with bisdeoxycoelenterazine. From Oplophorus gracilirostris (Luminous shrimp).
>Addgene plasmid #68927 | pAT794 | depositor full sequence | sequence record 121333 | pAT794 sequence 5787 bps
ATCCATCAAAATTCGTTTTCTCTATGTTGGATTCCTTGTTGCTCATATTGTGATGATAATTTCTACAAAT
ATAGTCATTGGTAACTATCTATGAAACTGTTTGATACTTTTATAGTTGATTAAACTTGTTCATGGCATTT
GCCTTAATATCATCCGCTATGTCAATGTAGGGTTTCATAGCTTTGTAGTCGCTGTGTCCCGTCCATTTCA
TGACCACCTGTGCCGGGATTCCGAGAGCCAGCGCATTGCAGATGAATGTCCTTCTTCCTGCATGGGTACT
GAGCAAAGCGTATTTGGGTGTGACTTCATCAATACGTTCATTTCCCTTGTAGTAGGTTTCCCGTACAGGC
TCGTTGATTTCTGCCAGTTCGCCCAGCTCTTTCAGGTAATCGTTCATCTTCTGGTTGCTGATGACGGGCA
GAGCCATGTAATTCTCGAAATGGATGTCCTTGTATTTGTCCAGTATGGCTTTGCTGTATTTGTTCAGTTC
AATCGTCAGGCTGTCGGCAGTCTTGACTGTGGTTATTTCGATGTGGTCGGACTTCACATCGCTTCTTTTC
AGATTGCGAACATCCGAATACCGCAAACTCGTAAAGCAGCAGAACAGGAAAACATCACGCACACGTTCCA
GGTATTGCTTATCCTTGGGTATCTGGTAGTCTTTCAGCTTGTTCAGTTCATCCCAAGTCAGGAAGATTAC
TTTTTTCGAGGTGGTTTTCAGTTTCGGTTTGAACGTATCGTATGCAATGTTCTGATGATGTCCTTTCTTG
AAGCTCCAGCGCAGGAACCATTTGAGGAATCCCATTTGCTTGCCGATGGTGCTGTTTCTCATATCCTTGG
TGTCACGCAGGAAGTTGACGTATTCGTTCAATCCAAACTCGTTGAAATAGTTGAACGTTGCATCCTCCTT
GAACTCTTTGAGGTGGTTCCTCACTGCTGCAAATTTTTCATAGGTGGATGCCGTCCAGTTATTCTGGTTA
CCGCACTCTTTTACAAACTCATCGAACACCTCCCAAAAGCTGACAGGGGCTTCTTCCGGCTGTTCTTCGC
TGGTGTCTTTCATTCTCATGTTGAAAGCTTCCTTCAACTGTTGGGTCGTTGGCATGACCTCCTGCACCTC
AAATTCCTTGAAAATATTCTGGATTTCGGCATAGTATTTCAGCAAGTCCGTATTGATTTCGGCTGCACTT
TGCTTTAGCTTGTTGGTACATCCGCTCTTTACCCGCTGCTTATCTGCATCCCATTTGGCTACGTCAATCC
GGTAGCCCGTTGTAAACTCGATGCGTTGGCTGGCAAAGATGACACGCATACGGATGGGTACGTTCTCTAC
GATTGGCACACCGTTCTTTTTCCGGCTCTCCAATGCAAAAATGATGTTGCGCTTGATATTCATAATTGGG
TGCGTTTGAAATTCTACACCCAAATATACACCCAATTATTGAGATAGCAAAAGACATTTAGAAACATTTA
CTTTTACTCTATATTGTAATTTACACTTGATTATCAGTCGTTTGCAGTCTTATGATATTCTGTGAAAGTA
TAAGTTCGAGAGCCTGTCTCTCCGCAAAAAACGCTGAAAATCAGCAGATTGCAAAACAAACACCCTGTTT
TACACCCAAGAATGTAAAGTCGGCTGTTTTTGTTTTATTTAAGATAATACAACCACTACATAATAAAAGA
GTAGCGATATTAAAAGAATCCGATGAGAAAAGACTAATATTTATCTATCCATTCAGTTTGATTTTTCAGG
ACTTTACATCGTCCTGAAAGTATTTGTTGGTACCGGTACCGAGGACGCGTAAACATTTACAGTTGCATGT
GGCCTATTGTTTTTAGCCGTTAAATATTTTATAACTATTAAATAGCGATACAAATTGTTCGAAACTAATA
TTGTTTATATCATATATTCTCGCATGTTTTAAAGCTTTATTAAATTGATTTTTTGTAAACAGTTTTTCGT
ACTCTTTGTTAACCCATTTCATTACAAAAGTTTCATATTTTTTTCTCTCTTTAAATGCCATTTTTGCTGG
CTTTCTTTTTAATACAATTAATGTGCTATCCACTTTAGGTTTTGGATGGAAATAATACCTAGGAATTTTT
GCTAATATAGAAATATCTACCTCTGCCATTAACAGCAATGCTAGTGATCTGTTTGTATCTAATAACATTT
TAGCAAAACCATATTCCACTATTAAATAACTTATTGTGGCTGAACTTTCAAAAACAATTTTTCGAATTAT
ATTTGTGCTTATGTTGTAAGGTATGCTGCCAAATATTTTATATGGATTGTGGCTAGGAAATGTAAATTTC
AGTATATCATCATTTACTATTTGATAGTTAGGATAATTTAAGAGCTTATTACGAGTTACCTCACATAATT
TAGAATCAATTTCTATCGCCGTTACAAAATTACATCTCTTTACCAATCCAGCAGTAAAATGACCTTTCCC
TGCACCTATTTCAAAGATGTTATCTTTTTCATCTAAACTTATGCAATTCATTATTTTTTCTATGTGATAT
TTTGAAGTAATAAAATTTTGACTATCTTTTATATTTACTTTGTTCATTATAACCTCTCCTTAATTTATTG
CATCTCTTTTCGAATATTTATGTTTTTTGAGAAAAGAACGTACTCATGGTTCATCCCGATATGCGTATCG
GTCTGTATATCAGCAACTTTCTATGTGTTTCAACTACAATAGTCATCTATTCTCATCTTTCTGAGTCCAC
CCCCTGCAAAGCCCCTCTTTACGACATAAAAATTCGGTCGGAAAAGGTATGCAAAAGATGTTTCTCTCTT
TAAGAGAAACTCTTCGGGATGCAAAAATATGAAAATAACTCCAATTCACCAAATTATATAGCGACTTTTT
TACAAAATGCTAAAATTTGTTGATTTCCGTCAAGCAATTGTTGAGCAAAAATGTCTTTTACGATAAAATG
ATACCTCAATATCAACTGTTTAGCAAAACGATATTTCTCTTAAAGAGAGAAACACCTTTTTGTTCACCAA
TCCCCGACTTTTAATCCCGCGGCCATGATTGAAAAAGGAAGAGTATGAGTATTCAACATTTCCGTGTCGC
CCTTATTCCCTTTTTTGCGGCATTTTGCCTTCCTGTTTTTGCTCACCCAGAAACGCTGGTGAAAGTAAAA
GATGCTGAAGATCAGTTGGGTGCACGAGTGGGTTACATCGAACTGGATCTCAACAGCGGTAAGATCCTTG
AGAGTTTTCGCCCCGAAGAACGTTTTCCAATGATGAGCACTTTTAAAGTTCTGCTATGTGGCGCGGTATT
ATCCCGTATTGACGCCGGGCAAGAGCAACTCGGTCGCCGCATACACTATTCTCAGAATGACTTGGTTGAG
TACTCACCAGTCACAGAAAAGCATCTTACGGATGGCATGACAGTAAGAGAATTATGCAGTGCTGCCATAA
CCATGAGTGATAACACTGCGGCCAACTTACTTCTGACAACGATCGGAGGACCGAAGGAGCTAACCGCTTT
TTTGCACAACATGGGGGATCATGTAACTCGCCTTGATCGTTGGGAACCGGAGCTGAATGAAGCCATACCA
AACGACGAGCGTGACACCACGATGCCTGTAGCAATGGCAACAACGTTGCGCAAACTATTAACTGGCGAAC
TACTTACTCTAGCTTCCCGGCAACAATTAATAGACTGGATGGAGGCGGATAAAGTTGCAGGACCACTTCT
GCGCTCGGCCCTTCCGGCTGGCTGGTTTATTGCTGATAAATCTGGAGCCGGTGAGCGTGGGTCTCGCGGT
ATCATTGCAGCACTGGGGCCAGATGGTAAGCCCTCCCGTATCGTAGTTATCTACACGACGGGGAGTCAGG
CAACTATGGATGAACGAAATAGACAGATCGCTGAGATAGGTGCCTCACTGATTAAGCATTGGTAACTGTC
AGACCAAGTTTACTCATAACGCGTCAATTCGAGGGGGATCAATTCCGTGATAGGTGGGCTGCCCTTCCTG
GTTGGCTTGGTTTCATCAGCCATCCGCTTGCCCTCATCTGTTACGCCGGCGGTAGCCGGCCAGCCTCGCA
GAGCAGGATTCCCGTTGAGCACCGCCAGGTGCGAATAAGGGACAGTGAAGAAGGAACACCCGCTCGCGGG
TGGGCCTACTTCACCTATCCTGCCCGGCTGACGCCGTTGGATACACCAAGGAAAGTCTACACGAACCCTT
TGGCAAAATCCTGTATATCGTGCGAAAAAGGATGGATATACCGAAAAAATCGCTATAATGACCCCGAAGC
AGGGTTATGCAGCGGAAAACGGAATTGATCCGGCCACGATGCGTCCGGCGTAGAGGATCTGAAGATCAGC
AGTTCAACCTGTTGATAGTACGTACTAAGCTCTCATGTTTCACGTACTAAGCTCTCATGTTTAACGTACT
AAGCTCTCATGTTTAACGAACTAAACCCTCATGGCTAACGTACTAAGCTCTCATGGCTAACGTACTAAGC
TCTCATGTTTCACGTACTAAGCTCTCATGTTTGAACAATAAAATTAATATAAATCAGCAACTTAAATAGC
CTCTAAGGTTTTAAGTTTTATAAGAAAAAAAAGAATATATAAGGCTTTTAAAGCTTTTAAGGTTTAACGG
TTGTGGACAACAAGCCAGGGATGTAACGCACTGAGAAGCCCTTAGAGCCTCTCAAAGCAATTTTGAGTGA
CACAGGAACACTTAACGGCTGACATGGGAATTCCCCTCCACCGCGGTGGCGGCCGCTGATCTGGAAGAAG
CAATGAAAGCTGCTGTTAAGTCTCCGAATCAGGTATTGTTCCTGACAGGTGTATTCCCATCCGGTAAACG
CGGATACTTTGCAGTTGATCTGACTCAGGAATAAATTATAAATTAAGGTAAGAAGATTGTAGGATAAGCT
AATGAAATAGAAAAAGGATGCCGTCACACAACTTGTCGGCATTCTTTTTTGTTTTATTAGTTGAAAATAT
AGTGAAAAAGTTGCCTAAATATGTATGTTAACAAATTATTTGTCGTAACTTTGCACTCCCTTTGCAACAG
CATAGCTCAGCACAGCATATAAAAGAAAAGACACCATGGTTTTTACTCTGGAAGATTTTGTTGGCGATTG
GCGTCAGACCGCGGGTTATAATTTGGATCAAGTCCTGGAACAGGGTGGCGTAAGCTCTCTGTTCCAGAAC
CTGGGTGTGAGCGTGACGCCGATTCAGCGCATCGTTCTGTCCGGCGAGAACGGTCTGAAAATTGATATTC
ATGTGATCATCCCGTACGAAGGCCTGAGCGGTGACCAAATGGGTCAAATCGAGAAAATCTTTAAAGTCGT
CTACCCAGTTGACGATCACCACTTCAAGGTTATCTTGCATTACGGTACGCTGGTGATTGATGGTGTGACC
CCGAATATGATTGACTATTTCGGCCGTCCGTATGAAGGCATTGCCGTTTTTGACGGTAAAAAGATCACCG
TCACCGGTACCCTGTGGAATGGCAATAAGATTATTGACGAGCGTCTGATTAACCCGGACGGCAGCCTGCT
GTTCCGCGTGACCATCAACGGTGTCACGGGTTGGCGTCTGTGCGAGCGCATCCTGGCATAATGAACTGCA
CTTGCTTTGATAATTAATGATAAACAATCTAAAAGCACTCTAATCGTTATCGGAGTGCTTTTAGATTACT
AATCAAATTGCTTCTACTAATTGCCTATCTTCCAGTGATGGAACAGCATTTGTGCATTGGCTGCAACAAT
CAGCCTTACTTGTGCCTGTTCTATTTCCGAACCGACCGCTTGTATGA
