>Addgene plasmid #68927 | pAT794 | addgene partial sequence | sequence record 126502 | pGP704-R 5'-aacaagccagggatgtaacg-3'
TGAGTGACACAGGAACACTTAACGGCTGACATGGGAATTCCCCTCCACCGCGGTGGCGGCCGCTGATCTG
GAAGAAGCAATGAAAGCTGCTGTTAAGTCTCCGAATCAGGTATTGTTCCTGACAGGTGTATTCCCATCCG
GTAAACGCGGATACTTTGCAGTTGATCTGACTCAGGAATAAATTATAAATTAAGGTAAGAAGATTGTAGG
ATAAGCTAATGAAATAGAAAAAGGATGCCGTCACACAACTTGTCGGCATTCTTTTTTGTTTTATTAGTTG
AAAATATAGTGAAAAAGTTGCCTAAATATGTATGTTAACAAATTATTTGTCGTAACTTTGCACTCCCTTT
GCAACAGCATAGCTCAGCACAGCATATAAAAGAAAAGACACCATGGTTTTTACTCTGGAAGATTTTGTTG
GCGATTGGCGTCAGACCGCGGGTTATAATTTGGATCAAGTCCTGGAACAGGGTGGCGTAAGCTCTCTGTT
CCAGAACCTGGGTGTGAGCGTGACGCCGATTCAGCGCATCGTTCTGTCCGGCGAGAACGGTCTGAAAATT
GATATTCATGTGATCATCCCGTACGAAGGCCTGAGCGGTGACCAAATGGGTCAAATCGAGAAAATCTTTA
AAGTCGTCTACCCAGTTGACGATCACCACTTCAAGGTTATCTTGCATTACGGTACGCTGGTGATTGATGG
TGTGACCCCGAATATGATTGACTATTTCGGCCGTCCGTATGAAGGCATTGCCGTTTTTGACGGTAAAAA
