>Addgene plasmid #68927 | pAT794 | addgene partial sequence | sequence record 126503 | hhvEBNA1-R 5'-TGGAATAGCAAGGGCAGTTC-3'
TGGTCACGCGGAACAGCAGGCTGCCGTCCGGGTTAATCAGACGCTCGTCAATAATCTTATTGCCATTCCA
CAGGGTACCGGTGACGGTGATCTTTTTACCGTCAAAAACGGCAATGCCTTCATACGGACGGCCGAAATAG
TCAATCATATTCGGGGTCACACCATCAATCACCAGCGTACCGTAATGCAAGATAACCTTGAAGTGGTGAT
CGTCAACTGGGTAGACGACTTTAAAGATTTTCTCGATTTGACCCATTTGGTCACCGCTCAGGCCTTCGTA
CGGGATGATCACATGAATATCAATTTTCAGACCGTTCTCGCCGGACAGAACGATGCGCTGAATCGGCGTC
ACGCTCACACCCAGGTTCTGGAACAGAGAGCTTACGCCACCCTGTTCCAGGACTTGATCCAAATTATAAC
CCGCGGTCTGACGCCAATCGCCAACAAAATCTTCCAGAGTAAAAACCATGGTGTCTTTTCTTTTATATGC
TGTGCTGAGCTATGCTGTTGCAAAGGGAGTGCAAAGTTACGACAAATAATTTGTTAACATACATATTTAG
GCAACTTTTTCACTATATTTTCAACTAATAAAACAAAAAAGAATGCCGACAAGTTGTGTGACGGCATCCT
TTTTCTATTTCATTAGCTTATCCTACAATCTTCTTACCTTAATTTATAATTTATTCC
